Addgene plasmid #25336: GIMAP1 (3LXW)
Purpose: Bacterial expression for structure determination; may not be full ORF
Depositing lab: Cheryl Arrowsmith. Depositing organization: University of Toronto.
Backbone
  Vector backbone: pET28-MHL
  Backbone manufacturer: SGC
  Backbone size w/o insert (bp): 7325
  Vector type: Bacterial Expression
Growth in bacteria
  Bacterial resistance: Kanamycin, 50 μg/mL
  Growth temperature: 37°C
  Growth strain: DH5alpha
  Copy number: Low Copy
Gene/Insert
  Gene/Insert name: GIMAP1:E25-R253 (alt names: PDB: 3LXW; GIMAP1; GTPase IMAP family member 1)
  Species: H. sapiens (human)
  Insert size (bp): 687
  Mutation: Contains amino acids E25-R253
  Entrez Gene: GIMAP1 (a.k.a. IMAP1, HIMAP1, IMAP38)
  Tag / fusion protein: His (N terminal on insert)
  Cloning method: Restriction Enzyme
  Sequencing primers: 5′ T7; 3′ T7-term
Terms and licenses: Academic/Nonprofit Terms; Industry Terms: Not Available to Industry
Depositor comments: There is a V196E amino acid change compared to NCBI sequence for 3LXW. PDB: 3LXW. http://www.thesgc.org/structures/3LXW/
How to cite: GIMAP1 (3LXW) was a gift from Cheryl Arrowsmith (Addgene plasmid # 25336 ; http://n2t.net/addgene:25336 ; RRID:Addgene_25336)
