[The description below was written by a language model from this plasmid's Addgene catalogue record.]
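Description:
GIMAP1 (3LXW) is a bacterial expression plasmid built on the pET28-MHL backbone, a structural-genomics derivative of the pET28 family, and was made to produce a fragment of human GIMAP1 (GTPase IMAP family member 1, also known as IMAP1, HIMAP1 or IMAP38) for structure determination. The plasmid is selected with kanamycin, is listed as low copy, and is propagated in a standard cloning strain (DH5alpha). No feature table accompanies the record, so the promoter, origin of replication and other backbone elements are not explicitly stated. However, the listed sequencing primers (T7 forward and T7 terminator) are consistent with the insert sitting in a T7 promoter/terminator expression cassette, as is typical of pET vectors. Such a cassette requires a host supplying T7 RNA polymerase for protein production.

The 687 bp insert, introduced by restriction cloning, is not the full open reading frame: it encodes residues E25 to R253 of GIMAP1, a truncation chosen for crystallography and corresponding to the PDB entry 3LXW. An N-terminal His tag is fused to the fragment, which allows purification of the recombinant protein by immobilised metal affinity chromatography. The record does not state whether a protease cleavage site separates the tag from the protein. The depositor notes one discrepancy, a V196E amino acid change relative to the NCBI sequence for 3LXW, which users should bear in mind when comparing the expressed protein with the deposited structure. The construct is suited to recombinant expression and purification of this GIMAP1 fragment for structural and biochemical studies.
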