>Addgene plasmid #25336 | GIMAP1 (3LXW) | depositor partial sequence | sequence record 11810 | Author sequence
GAGTCCACGCGGAGGCTCATCCTTGTTGGGAGAACAGGGGCCGGGAAGAGCGCCACTGGGAACAGCATCC
TGGGCCAGAGACGGTTCTTCTCCAGGCTGGGGGCCACGTCTGTGACCAGGGCCTGCACCACGGGCAGCCG
CAGGTGGGACAAGTGCCACGTGGAAGTCGTGGACACTCCGGACATTTTCAGCTCCCAAGTGTCCAAGACA
GATCCTGGCTGTGAGGAGAGAGGTCACTGCTACCTGCTCTCGGCCCCCGGACCCCACGCGCTGCTCCTGG
TGACCCAGTTGGGTCGGTTCACCGCCCAGGACCAGCAGGCGGTGAGGCAGGTGAGGGACATGTTCGGGGA
GGACGTCCTAAAATGGATGGTCATCGTCTTCACCAGGAAGGAGGACCTGGCCGGGGGCTCCCTGCACGAT
TACGTGAGCAACACAGAGAACCGGGCCTTGCGCGAGCTGGTGGCCGAGTGCGGGGGCCGGGTCTGTGCCT
TTGATAACCGGGCCACCGGCCGGGAGCAGGAAGCCCAGGTGGTGCAGCTGCTGGGGATGGTCGAGGGCTT
GGTGCTGGAGCACAAGGGCGCCCATTACTCCAACGAGGTGTATGAGCTGGCGCAGGTGCTGCGCTGGGCA
GGCCCTGAGGAGCGGCTCCGGCGGGTGGCGGAGCGCGTGGCAGCCAGGGTGCAGAGG
