>Addgene plasmid #25336 | GIMAP1 (3LXW) | addgene partial sequence | sequence record 31421 | 25336 with T7
GAATTCCCTCTGAATATTTTGTTTACTTTAAGAAGGAGATATACCATGCATCATCATCATCATCACAGCA
GCGGCAGAGAAAACTTGTATTTCCAGGGCGAGTCCACGCGGAGGCTCATCCTTGTTGGGAGAACAGGGGC
CGGGAAGAGCGCCACTGGGAACAGCATCCTGGGCCAGAGACGGTTCTTCTCCAGGCTGGGGGCCACGTCT
GTGACCAGGGCCTGCACCACGGGCAGCCGCAGGTGGGACAAGTGCCACGTGGAAGTCGTGGACACTCCGG
ACATTTTCAGCTCCCAAGTGTCCAAGACAGATCCTGGCTGTGAGGAGAGAGGTCACTGCTACCTGCTCTC
GGCCCCCGGACCCCACGCGCTGCTCCTGGTGACCCAGTTGGGTCGGTTCACCGCCCAGGACCAGCAGGCG
GTGAGGCAGGTGAGGGACATGTTCGGGGAGGACGTCCTAAAATGGATGGTCATCGTCTTCACCAGGAAGG
AGGACCTGGCCGGGGGCTCCCTGCACGATTACGTGAGCAACACAGAGAACCGGGCCTTGCGCGAGCTGGT
GGCCGAGTGCGGGGGCCGGGTCTGTGCCTTTGATAACCGGGCCACCGGCCGGGAGCAGGAAGCCCAGGTG
GTGCAGCTGCTGGGGATGGTCGAGGGCTTGGTGCTGGAGCACAAGGGCGCCCATTACTCCAACGAGGTGT
ATGAGCTGGCGCAGGTGCTGCGCTGGGCAGGCCCTGAGGAGCGGCTCCGGCGGGTGGCGGAGCGCGTGGC
AGCCAGGGTGCAGAGGTGATGACGAAGCTTGCGGCCGCACTCGAGCACCACCACCACCACCACTGAGATC
CGGCTGCTAACAAAGCCCGAAAGGAAGCTGAGTTGGCTGCTGCCACCGCTGA
